Addgene plasmid #123966: MTK0_011
Purpose: Encodes the hROSA26 PhiC31 recognition site with Hygromycin resistance and mRuby2 landing pad with GFP dropout destination vector as a type 0 part to be used in the MTK system
Depositing lab: Hana El-Samad. Depositing organization: University of California, San Francisco (UCSF). Publication: A Toolkit for Rapid Modular Construction of Biological Circuits in Mammalian Cells. Fonseca JP, Bonny AR, Kumar GR, Ng AH, Town J, Wu QC, Aslankoohi E, Chen SY, Dods G, Harrigan P, Osimiri LC, Kistler AL, El-Samad H. ACS Synth Biol. 2019 Nov 15;8(11):2593-2606. doi: 10.1021/acssynbio.9b00322. Epub 2019 Nov 5. PubMed 31686495.
Backbone
  Vector backbone: self-made
  Vector type: Mammalian Expression
Growth in bacteria
  Bacterial resistance: Kanamycin, 50 μg/mL
  Growth temperature: 37°C
  Growth strain: DH5alpha
  Copy number: Unknown
Gene/Insert
  Gene/Insert name: hRosa26-PhiC31 landing pad
  Species: Synthetic
  Cloning method: Restriction Enzyme; 5′ cloning site unknown (unknown if destroyed); 3′ cloning site unknown (unknown if destroyed)
Terms and licenses: Academic/Nonprofit Terms; Industry Terms: Not Available to Industry
Depositor comments: Please visit https://www.biorxiv.org/content/10.1101/506188v2 for BioRxiv preprint
How to cite: MTK0_011 was a gift from Hana El-Samad (Addgene plasmid # 123966 ; http://n2t.net/addgene:123966 ; RRID:Addgene_123966)
