[The description below was written by a language model from this plasmid's Addgene catalogue record and pLannotate feature annotations shown in this document.]
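Description:
MTK0_011 is a type 0 part of the Mammalian Toolkit (MTK), a modular cloning system for assembling genetic circuits for mammalian cells. It is listed as a mammalian expression plasmid on a self-made backbone. It is propagated in E. coli through a high-copy ColE1/pUC-type origin and selected with kanamycin via an aph(3')-Ia resistance gene. The sequenced record is about 6.7 kb.

The payload is a synthetic landing pad intended for the human ROSA26 locus. In the annotated cassette, a human PGK promoter is followed directly by a phage φC31 attP fragment, then a hygromycin resistance gene, an mRuby2 red fluorescent protein coding sequence and a bGH polyadenylation signal. This arrangement lets cells that carry the pad be selected with hygromycin and identified by red fluorescence. The attP site between promoter and markers serves as the docking point where φC31 integrase can later insert attB-bearing circuit constructs. How HygR and mRuby2 are linked is not annotated.

A loxP site lies just upstream of the promoter, and minimal FRT sites flank the whole cassette, giving options for Cre- or FLP-mediated manipulation, although the record does not explain their intended role. The unannotated stretches between the FRT sites and the cassette could correspond to hROSA26 homology arms, but the feature table does not identify them. The very short LTR hits and the lacZα fragment look like incidental matches.

The catalogue entry also describes a GFP dropout destination function, yet no GFP feature appears in the table, so that element cannot be confirmed from the annotation.
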