Features (pLannotate 1.2.2; 13 found; start..end, strand, type, name):
     48..863     -  CDS            KanR: aminoglycoside phosphotransferase; aph(3')-Ia; confers resistance to kanamycin in bacteria or G418 (Geneticin®) in eukaryotes
   1088..1676    +  rep_origin     ori: high-copy-number ColE1/pMB1/pBR322/pUC origin of replication
   2246..2279    +  protein_bind   FRT (minimal): supports FLP-mediated excision but not integration (Turan and Bode, 2011) FLP recombinase from the Saccharomyces cerevisiae 2μ plasmid
   2881..2897    +  LTR            5' LTR (truncated) (fragment): truncated long terminal repeat from Moloney murine sarcoma virus
   2897..2930    -  protein_bind   loxP: Cre-mediated recombination occurs in the 8-bp core sequence (GCATACAT). Cre recombinase
   2947..3457    +  promoter       hPGK promoter: human phosphoglycerate kinase 1 promoter
   3462..3501    +  protein_bind   phage φC31 attP (fragment): attachment site of phage φC31 phage φC31 integrase
   3510..4529    +  CDS            HygR: aminoglycoside phosphotransferase from E. coli; aph(4)-Ia; confers resistance to hygromycin
   4641..5348    +  CDS            mRuby2: mRuby2 is a basic (constitutively fluorescent) red fluorescent protein published in 2012, derived from Entacmaea quadricolor. It has moderate acid sensitivity.
   5373..5484    +  polyA_signal   bGH poly(A) signal: bovine growth hormone polyadenylation signal
   6213..6233    +  LTR            3' LTR (ΔU3) (fragment): self-inactivating 3' long terminal repeat (LTR) from Moloney murine leukemia virus
   6238..6271    +  protein_bind   FRT (minimal): supports FLP-mediated excision but not integration (Turan and Bode, 2011) FLP recombinase from the Saccharomyces cerevisiae 2μ plasmid
   6713..8       -  CDS            lacZα (fragment) (across the origin): LacZα fragment of β-galactosidase; lacZ fragment
>Addgene plasmid #123966 | MTK0_011 | addgene full sequence | sequence record 251672 | Addgene NGS Result
CGGCCAGTCCGAGCGGCCGCGTGTTACAACCAATTAACCAATTCTGATTAGAAAAACTCATCGAGCATCA
AATGAAACTGCAATTTATTCATATCAGGATTATCAATACCATATTTTTGAAAAAGCCGTTTCTGTAATGA
AGGAGAAAACTCACCGAGGCAGTTCCATAGGATGGCAAGATCCTGGTATCGGTCTGCGATTCCGACTCGT
CCAACATCAATACAACCTATTAATTTCCCCTCGTCAAAAATAAGGTTATCAAGTGAGAAATCACCATGAG
TGACGACTGAATCCGGTGAGAATGGCAAAAGCTTATGCATTTCTTTCCAGACTTGTTCAACAGGCCAGCC
ATTACGCTCGTCATCAAAATCACTCGCATCAACCAAACCGTTATTCATTCGTGATTGCGCCTGAGCGAGG
CGAAATACGCGATCGCTGTTAAAAGGACAATTACAAACAGGAATCGAATGCAACCGGCGCAGGAACACTG
CCAGCGCATCAACAATATTTTCACCTGAATCAGGATATTCTTCTAATACCTGGAATGCTGTTTTCCCGGG
GATCGCAGTGGTGAGTAACCATGCATCATCAGGAGTACGGATAAAATGCTTGATGGTCGGAAGAGGCATA
AATTCCGTCAGCCAGTTTAGTCTGACCATCTCATCTGTAACATCATTGGCAACGCTACCTTTGCCATGTT
TCAGAAACAACTCTGGCGCATCGGGCTTCCCATACAATCGATAGATTGTCGCACCTGATTGCCCGACATT
ATCGCGAGCCCATTTATACCCATATAAATCAGCATCCATGTTGGAATTTAATCGCGGCCTGGAGCAAGAC
GTTTCCCGTTGAATATGGCTCATAACACCCCTTGTATTACTGTTTATGTAAGCAGACAGTTTTATTGTTC
ATGATGATATATTTTTATCTTGTGCAATGTAACATCAGAGATTTTGAGACACAACGTGGCTTTGTTGAAT
AAATCGAACTTTTGCTGAGTTGAAGGATCAGTCATGACCAAAATCCCTTAACGTGAGTTTTCGTTCCACT
GAGCGTCAGACCCCGTAGAAAAGATCAAAGGATCTTCTTGAGATCCTTTTTTTCTGCGCGTAATCTGCTG
CTTGCAAACAAAAAAACCACCGCTACCAGCGGTGGTTTGTTTGCCGGATCAAGAGCTACCAACTCTTTTT
CCGAAGGTAACTGGCTTCAGCAGAGCGCAGATACCAAATACTGTTCTTCTAGTGTAGCCGTAGTTAGGCC
ACCACTTCAAGAACTCTGTAGCACCGCCTACATACCTCGCTCTGCTAATCCTGTTACCAGTGGCTGCTGC
CAGTGGCGATAAGTCGTGTCTTACCGGGTTGGACTCAAGACGATAGTTACCGGATAAGGCGCAGCGGTCG
GGCTGAACGGGGGGTTCGTGCACACAGCCCAGCTTGGAGCGAACGACCTACACCGAACTGAGATACCTAC
AGCGTGAGCTATGAGAAAGCGCCACGCTTCCCGAAGGGAGAAAGGCGGACAGGTATCCGGTAAGCGGCAG
GGTCGGAACAGGAGAGCGCACGAGGGAGCTTCCAGGGGGAAACGCCTGGTATCTTTATAGTCCTGTCGGG
TTTCGCCACCTCTGACTTGAGCGTCGATTTTTGTGATGCTCGTCAGGGGGGCGGAGCCTATGGAAAAACG
CCAGCAACGCGGCCTTTTTACGGTTCCTGGCCTTTTGCTGGCCTTTTGCTCACATGTTCTTTCCTGCGTT
ATCCCCTGATTCTGTGGATAACCGTGCGGCCGCCAATCATGGTCATAGCTGTTTCCGGGGAGAGAGGGTG
AGGGAGGGAAGCACTGGTTTCTCAAGCAAAAGCTAAAATTTTTCTATTAAGATTTAACCTGATGCTACAC
TTTGGTGGTGCAGCAAGGGTCTAAAATGGTATAAAACTCAGGTGATCATGCTTTATGTCTGTCTCTAGAA
AAATGCTCCAAAAATGATAAGTAGTGATAATCCGCAGTCTCGTTGCATAAAATCAGCGCCAGGTGAATGA
CTAAGCTCCATTTCCCTACCCCACCCTTATTACAATAACCTCGACACCAACTCTAGTCCGTGCGAAGATA
AACTAATCGGAGTCGCCCCTCAAATCTTACAGCTGCTCACTCCCCTGCAGGGCAACGCCCAGGGACCAAG
TTAGCCCCTTAAGCCTAGGCAAAAGAATCCCGCCCATAATCGAGAAGCGACTCGACATGGAGGCGATGAC
GCCCTGAAGTTCCTATTCTCTAGAAAGTATAGGAACTTCCTGAACTGGCCGATAATTGCAGACGATCGAA
TTCGAGTTGGCGCGCCTGTCATTCTAAATCTCTCTTTCAGCCTAAAGCTTTTTCCCCGTATCCCCCCAGG
TGTCTGCAGGCTCAAAGAGCAGCGAGAAGCGTTCAGAGGAAAGCGATCCCGTGCCACCTTCCCCGTGCCC
GGGCTGTCCCCGCACGCTGCCGGCTCGGGGATGCGGGGGGAGCGCCGGACCGGAGCGGAGCCCCGGGCGG
CTCGCTGCTGCCCCCTAGCGGGGGAGGGACGTAATTACATCCCTGGGGGCTTTGGGAGGGGGCTGTCCCC
GTGAGCTCCCAGGCGCGCCTGTCATTCTAAATCTCTCTTTCAGCCTAAAGCTTTTTCCCCGTATCCCCCC
AGGTGTCTGCAGGCTCAAAGAGCAGCGAGAAGCGTTCAGAGGAAAGCGATCCCGTGCCACCTTCCCCGTG
CCCGGGCTGTCCCCGCACGCTGCCGGCTCGGGGATGCGGGGGGAGCGCCGGACCGGAGCGGAGCCCCGGG
CGGCTCGCTGCTGCCCCCTAGCGGGGGAGGGACGTAATTACATCCCTGGGGGCTTTGGGGGGGGGCTGTC
CCCGTGAGCTCAATAAAAGAGCCCACATAACTTCGTATAATGTATGCTATACGAAGTTATAACGTCGAAT
TCCCACGGGGTTGGGGTTGCGCCTTTTCCAAGGCAGCCCTGGGTTTGCGCAGGGACGCGGCTGCTCTGGG
CGTGGTTCCGGGAAACGCAGCGGCGCCGACCCTGGGTCTTGCACATTCTTCACGTCCGTTCGCAGCGTCA
CCCGGATCTTCGCCGCTACCCTTGTGGGCCCCCCGGCGACGCTTCCTGCTCCGCCCCTAAGTCGGGAAGG
TTCCTTGCGGTTCGCGGCGTGCCGGACGTGACAAACGGAAGCCGCACGTGTCACTAGTACCCTCGCAGAC
GGACAGCGCCAGGGAGCAATGGCAGCGCGCCGACCGCGATGGGCTGTGGCCAATAGCGGCTGCTCAGCAG
GGCGCGCCGAGAGCAGCGGCCGGGAAGGGGCGGTGCGGGAGGCGGGGTGTGGGGCGGTAGTGTGGGCCCT
GTTCCTGCCCGCGCGGTGTTCCGCATTCTGCAAGCCTCCGGAGCGCACGTCGGCAGTCGGCTCCCTCGTT
GACCGAATCACCGACCTCTCTCCCCAGTATGGCCCCAACTGGGGTAACCTTTGAGTTCTCTCAGTTGGGG
GGTTCTGGTAAAAAGCCTGAACTCACCGCGACGTCTGTCGAGAAGTTTCTGATCGAAAAGTTCGACAGCG
TGTCCGACCTGATGCAGCTCTCGGAGGGCGAAGAATCTCGTGCTTTCAGCTTCGATGTAGGAGGGCGTGG
ATATGTCCTGCGGGTAAATAGCTGCGCCGATGGTTTCTACAAAGATCGTTATGTTTATCGGCACTTTGCA
TCGGCCGCGCTCCCGATTCCGGAAGTGCTTGACATTGGGGAATTTAGCGAGAGCCTGACCTATTGCATCT
CCCGCCGTGCACAGGGTGTCACGTTGCAAGACCTGCCTGAAACCGAACTGCCCGCTGTTCTGCAACCGGT
CGCGGAGGCCATGGATGCGATCGCTGCGGCCGATCTTAGCCAGACGAGCGGGTTCGGCCCATTCGGACCG
CAAGGAATCGGTCAATACACTACATGGCGTGATTTCATATGCGCGATTGCTGATCCCCATGTGTATCACT
GGCAAACTGTGATGGACGACACCGTCAGTGCGTCCGTCGCGCAGGCTCTCGATGAGCTGATGCTTTGGGC
CGAGGACTGCCCCGAAGTCCGGCACCTCGTGCACGCGGATTTCGGCTCCAACAATGTCCTGACGGACAAT
GGCCGCATAACAGCGGTCATTGACTGGAGCGAGGCGATGTTCGGGGATTCCCAATACGAGGTCGCCAACA
TCTTCTTCTGGAGGCCGTGGTTGGCTTGTATGGAGCAGCAGACGCGCTACTTCGAGCGGAGGCATCCGGA
GCTTGCAGGATCGCCGCGGCTCCGGGCGTATATGCTCCGCATTGGTCTTGACCAACTCTATCAGAGCTTG
GTTGACGGCAATTTCGATGATGCAGCTTGGGCGCAGGGTCGATGCGACGCAATCGTCCGATCCGGAGCCG
GGACTGTCGGGCGTACACAAATCGCCCGCAGAAGCGCGGCCGTCTGGACCGATGGCTGTGTAGAAGTACT
CGCCGATAGTGGAAACCGACGCCCCAGCACTCGTCCGAGGGCAAAGGAAGGATCCGGAAGCGGAGAGGGC
AGAGGAAGTCTGCTAACATGCGGTGACGTCGAGGAGAATCCTGGACCTGGATCCCCCAAGAAGAAGAGGA
AGGTGGAGGACGCCGGATCCGTGTCCAAAGGAGAGGAGTTAATCAAGGAAAACATGAGAATGAAAGTTGT
CATGGAGGGCTCCGTTAATGGTCACCAATTCAAGTGTACAGGGGAAGGTGAAGGTAATCCTTACATGGGT
ACACAAACTATGAGAATTAAAGTAATTGAAGGCGGACCACTACCATTTGCATTTGACATTCTGGCAACGT
CATTCATGTACGGATCACGAACTTTCATCAAGTACCCTAAAGGTATACCAGACTTTTTCAAGCAATCTTT
TCCAGAGGGTTTTACATGGGAAAGGGTTACAAGATACGAAGATGGGGGTGTCGTCACAGTTATGCAAGAT
ACTTCATTAGAAGATGGCTGCCTTGTCTATCATGTGCAAGTAAGAGGGGTGAATTTTCCTTCTAACGGAC
CTGTGATGCAGAAAAAGACCAAAGGTTGGGAACCAAATACTGAAATGATGTACCCAGCTGATGGAGGTTT
GAGAGGCTACACACACATGGCGCTTAAAGTTGATGGTGGAGGTCATTTGTCTTGTAGTTTTGTTACCACT
TATCGTTCTAAAAAGACTGTTGGCAATATCAAAATGCCAGGAATACATGCTGTAGACCACAGACTAGAAA
GACTCGAAGAGAGCGATAACGAAATGTTCGTTGTACAGAGAGAGCATGCCGTAGCCAAATTTGCTGGCTT
AGGCGGTGGTATGGATGAATTGTATAAGTAACTCGAGTGGCCGACGCCTCGACTGTGCCTTCTAGTTGCC
AGCCATCTGTTGTTTGCCCCTCCCCCGTGCCTTCCTTGACCCTGGAAGGTGCCACTCCCACTGTCCTTTC
CTAATAAAATGAGGAAATTGCATCGCATTGTCTGAGTAGGTGTCATTCTATTCTGGGGGGTGGGGTGGTG
CAGGACAGCAAGGGGGAGGATTGGGAAGACAATAGCAGGCATGCTGGGGATGCGGTGGGCTCTATGGGCT
GAGCAGTTACAGAGATGTTACGAACCACTAGTGCACTGCAGATCGAATTCGAGTTGGCGCGCCTGTCATT
CTAAATCTCTCTTTCAGCCTAAAGCTTTTTCCCCGTATCCCCCCAGGTGTCTGCAGGCTCAAAGAGCAGC
GAGAAGCGTTCAGAGGAAAGCGATCCCGTGCCACCTTCCCCGTGCCCGGGCTGTCCCCGCACGCTGCCGG
CTCGGGGATGCGGGGGGAGCGCCGGACCGGAGCGGAGCCCCGGGCGGCTCGCTGCTGCCCCCTAGCGGGG
GAGGGACGTAATTACATCCCTGGGGGCTTTGGGAGGGGGCTGTCCCCGTGAGCTCCCAGGCGCGCCTGTC
ATTCTAAATCTCTCTTTCAGCCTAAAGCTTTTTCCCCGTATCCCCCCAGGTGTCTGCAGGCTCAAAGAGC
AGCGAGAAGCGTTCAGAGGAAAGCGATCCCGTGCCACCTTCCCCGTGCCCGGGCTGTCCCCGCACGCTGC
CGGCTCGGGGATGCGGGGGGAGCGCCGGACCGGAGCGGAGCCCCGGGCGGCTCGCTGCTGCCCCCTAGCG
GGGGAGGGACGTAATTACATCCCTGGGGGCTTTGGGGGGGGGCTGTCCCCGTGAGCTCAATAAAAGAGCC
CACTACAGAAGTTCCTATTCTCTAGAAAGTATAGGAACTTCGAGTGGAGGCAGCAGAGAACTCCCATAAA
GGTATTGCGGCACTCCCCTCCCCCTGCCCAGAAGGGTGCGGCCTTCTCTCCACCTCCTCCACCGCAGCTC
CCTCAGGATTGCAGCTCGCGCCGGTTTTTGGAGAACAAGCGCCTCCCACCCACAAACCAGCCGGACCGAC
CCCCGCTCCTCCCCCACCCCCACGAGTGCCTGTAGCAGGTCGGGCTTGTCTCGCCCTTCAGGCGGTGGGA
ACCCAGGGCGGAGCCTCGGCCGCCGCCATCCAGAAGTCTCGGCCGGCAGCCCGACCCCTCCTCCAGCGCG
CGCTTCATGCCACGTTGCGCAGGGGCGCGGGGACAGACACTGCGGCGCTCGGCGTCGGGGAGGACCGTAC
CAACGCCCGCCTCCCCTCCACCCCCGCGCCCCGCGCAGTGGTTTCGCTCATGTGAGACTCGAGTAAAACG
A
